Addgene plasmid #200124: pQC.Flip-nluc(LgBiT1-8)CP[Casp3A(D5A)]-Fluc
Purpose: Retroviral expression of Flip-nluc(LgBiT1-8)CP[Casp3A(D5A)] protease reporter and P2A firefly luciferase in mammalian cells
Depositing lab: Eiji Morita. Depositing organization: Hirosaki University. Publication: A highly sensitive NanoLuc-based protease biosensor for detecting apoptosis and SARS-CoV-2 infection. Arakawa M, Yoshida A, Okamura S, Ebina H, Morita E. Sci Rep. 2023 Jan 31;13(1):1753. doi: 10.1038/s41598-023-28984-4. PubMed 36720982.
Backbone
  Vector backbone: pQCxIP
  Backbone size w/o insert (bp): 7138
  Vector type: Mammalian Expression, Retroviral
  Selectable markers: Puromycin
Growth in bacteria
  Bacterial resistance: Ampicillin, 100 μg/mL
  Growth temperature: 37°C
  Growth strain: NEB Stable
  Copy number: Unknown
Gene/Insert
  Gene/Insert name: Flip-nluc(LgBiT1-8)CP[Casp3A(D5A)] P2A firefly luciferase
  Species: Synthetic
  Insert size (bp): 2844
  Promoter: CMV
  Cloning method: Gibson Cloning
Terms and licenses: Academic/Nonprofit Terms; Industry Terms: Not Available to Industry
How to cite: pQC.Flip-nluc(LgBiT1-8)CP[Casp3A(D5A)]-Fluc was a gift from Eiji Morita (Addgene plasmid # 200124 ; http://n2t.net/addgene:200124 ; RRID:Addgene_200124)
