[The description below was written by a language model from this plasmid's Addgene catalogue record and pLannotate feature annotations shown in this document.]
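Description:
pQC.Flip-nluc(LgBiT1-8)CP[Casp3A(D5A)]-Fluc is a self-inactivating gammaretroviral expression vector built on the pQCxIP backbone for stable delivery of a luminescent protease biosensor into mammalian cells. In bacteria it is maintained through a high-copy ColE1/pUC-type origin and an ampicillin resistance gene. The viral genome is transcribed in packaging cells from a hybrid CMV enhancer/promoter fused to a truncated 5' LTR, followed by the Ψ packaging signal and a truncated gag region lacking its start codon. The 3' LTR carries a U3 deletion, so after integration the LTRs are transcriptionally inactive and expression depends on the internal promoter.

That internal CMV promoter drives a synthetic insert of about 2.8 kb. Its first part is the Flip-nluc reporter, annotated as a short NanoLuc fragment followed, after an unannotated gap, by a larger Oplophorus luciferase-derived fragment. This fits the circularly permuted ("CP") split LgBiT design indicated by the name. The name also indicates a caspase-3 recognition element carrying a D5A substitution. The record does not explain its role, though an aspartate-to-alanine change in a caspase site would commonly serve as a cleavage-resistant control. Downstream, hCL1 and mouse ornithine decarboxylase (PEST-type) degron sequences are annotated, which would be expected to shorten the reporter's half-life.

A P2A peptide, listed in the catalogue entry but not annotated, links the sensor to firefly luciferase (luc2), giving a co-expressed second signal suited to normalisation. An EMCV IRES then allows translation of puromycin N-acetyltransferase from the same transcript for selection of transduced cells. The associated work applies this NanoLuc biosensor family to detecting apoptosis and SARS-CoV-2 infection.
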