Features (pLannotate 1.2.2; 24 found; start..end, strand, type, name):
     73..452     +  enhancer       CMV enhancer: human cytomegalovirus immediate early enhancer
    453..656     +  promoter       CMV promoter: human cytomegalovirus (CMV) immediate early promoter
    657..832     +  LTR            5' LTR (truncated): truncated long terminal repeat from Moloney murine sarcoma virus
    954..1228    +  misc_feature   MESV Ψ (fragment): packaging signal of murine embryonic stem cell virus
   1295..1711    +  CDS            gag (truncated): truncated Moloney murine leukemia virus (MMLV) gag gene lacking the start codon
   1748..2051    +  enhancer       CMV enhancer: human cytomegalovirus immediate early enhancer
   2052..2255    +  promoter       CMV promoter: human cytomegalovirus (CMV) immediate early promoter
   2432..2463    +  CDS            Nluc (fragment): NanoLuc® luciferase human codon-optimized
   2873..3325    +  CDS            LUCI_OPLGR (fragment): Experimental evidence at protein level: Swiss-Prot protein existence level 1. Catalytic subunit of oplophorus-luciferin 2-monooxygenase. Oxidoreductase that converts coelenterazine (the oplophorus luciferin) to coelenteramide under emission of blue light with a maximum at 454 nm. Is also active with bisdeoxycoelenterazine. From Oplophorus gracilirostris (Luminous shrimp).
   3371..3418    +  CDS            hCL1: non-ORF yeast peptide conferring ubiquitin-dependent degradation human codon-optimized
   3413..3541    +  CDS            Odc1 (fragment): DCOR_MOUSE - Also known as Odc. Experimental evidence at protein level: Swiss-Prot protein existence level 1. Catalyzes the first and rate-limiting step of polyamine biosynthesis that converts ornithine into putrescine, which is the precursor for the polyamines, spermidine and spermine. Polyamines are essential for cell proliferation and are implicated in cellular processes, ranging from DNA replication to apoptosis. From Mus musculus (Mouse).
   3620..5272    +  CDS            luciferase: firefly luciferase synthetic luc2 version of the luciferase gene
   5387..5849    +  misc_feature   IRES: internal ribosome entry site (IRES) of the encephalomyocarditis virus (EMCV)
   5875..6474    +  CDS            PuroR (fragment): puromycin N-acetyltransferase; pac from Streptomyces; confers resistance to puromycin
   6587..6658    +  CDS            Mos (fragment): MOS_MOUSE - Experimental evidence at transcript level: Swiss-Prot protein existence level 2. From Mus musculus (Mouse).
   6691..6791    +  CDS            env (fragment): murine leukemia virus gPr80 envelope polyprotein precursor; env; proteolytically cleaved into gp70SU and p15TM subunits
   6833..7258    +  LTR            3' LTR (ΔU3): self-inactivating 3' long terminal repeat (LTR) from Moloney murine leukemia virus
   7327..7367    +  CDS            rop (fragment): Rop protein, which maintains plasmids at low copy number; rop
   7469..7507    +  misc_feature   bom (fragment): basis of mobility region from pBR322
   7524..7853    +  promoter       SV40 promoter: SV40 enhancer and early promoter
   7859..7960    +  misc_feature   bom (fragment): basis of mobility region from pBR322
   8146..8734    -  rep_origin     ori: high-copy-number ColE1/pMB1/pBR322/pUC origin of replication
   8905..9765    -  CDS            AmpR: β-lactamase; bla; confers resistance to ampicillin, carbenicillin, and related antibiotics
   9766..9870    -  promoter       AmpR promoter: bla
>Addgene plasmid #200124 | pQC.Flip-nluc(LgBiT1-8)CP[Casp3A(D5A)]-Fluc | addgene full sequence | sequence record 392943 | Addgene Partial NGS Result
CATTGCATACGTTGTATCCATATCATAATATGTACATTTATATTGGCTCATGTCCAACATTACCGCCATG
TTGACATTGATTATTGACTAGTTATTAATAGTAATCAATTACGGGGTCATTAGTTCATAGCCCATATATG
GAGTTCCGCGTTACATAACTTACGGTAAATGGCCCGCCTGGCTGACCGCCCAACGACCCCCGCCCATTGA
CGTCAATAATGACGTATGTTCCCATAGTAACGCCAATAGGGACTTTCCATTGACGTCAATGGGTGGAGTA
TTTACGGTAAACTGCCCACTTGGCAGTACATCAAGTGTATCATATGCCAAGTACGCCCCCTATTGACGTC
AATGACGGTAAATGGCCCGCCTGGCATTATGCCCAGTACATGACCTTATGGGACTTTCCTACTTGGCAGT
ACATCTACGTATTAGTCATCGCTATTACCATGGTGATGCGGTTTTGGCAGTACATCAATGGGCGTGGATA
GCGGTTTGACTCACGGGGATTTCCAAGTCTCCACCCCATTGACGTCAATGGGAGTTTGTTTTGGCACCAA
AATCAACGGGACTTTCCAAAATGTCGTAACAACTCCGCCCCATTGACGCAAATGGGCGGTAGGCGTGTAC
GGTGGGAGGTCTATATAAGCAGAGCTCAATAAAAGAGCCCACAACCCCTCACTCGGCGCGCCAGTCTTCC
GATAGACTGCGTCGCCCGGGTACCCGTATTCCCAATAAAGCCTCTTGCTGTTTGCATCCGAATCGTGGTC
TCGCTGTTCCTTGGGAGGGTCTCCTCTGAGTGATTGACTACCCACGACGGGGGTCTTTCATTTGGGGGCT
CGTCCGGGATTTGGAGACCCCTGCCCAGGGACCACCGACCCACCACCGGGAGGTAAGCTGGCCAGCAACT
TATCTGTGTCTGTCCGATTGTCTAGTGTCTATGTTTGATGTTATGCGCCTGCGTCTGTACTAGTTAGCTA
ACTAGCTCTGTATCTGGCGGACCCGTGGTGGAACTGACGAGTTCTGAACACCCGGCCGCAACCCTGGGAG
ACGTCCCAGGGACTTTGGGGGCCGTTTTTGTGGCCCGACCTGAGGAAGGGAGTCGATGTGGAATCCGACC
CCGTCAGGATATGTGGTTCTGGTAGGAGACGAGAACCTAAAACAGTTCCCGCCTCCGTCTGAATTTTTGC
TTTCGGTTTGGAACCGAAGCCGCGCGTCTTGTCTGCTGCAGCGCTGCAGCATCGTTCTGTGTTGTCTCTG
TCTGACTGTGTTTCTGTATTTGTCTGAAAATTAGGGCCAGACTGTTACCACTCCCTTAAGTTTGACCTTA
GGTCACTGGAAAGATGTCGAGCGGATCGCTCACAACCAGTCGGTAGATGTCAAGAAGAGACGTTGGGTTA
CCTTCTGCTCTGCAGAATGGCCAACCTTTAACGTCGGATGGCCGCGAGACGGCACCTTTAACCGAGACCT
CATCACCCAGGTTAAGATCAAGGTCTTTTCACCTGGCCCGCATGGACACCCAGACCAGGTCCCCTACATC
GTGACCTGGGAAGCCTTGGCTTTTGACCCCCCTCCCTGGGTCAAGCCCTTTGTACACCCTAAGCCTCCGC
CTCCTCTTCCTCCATCCGCCCCGTCTCTCCCCCTTGAACCTCCTCGTTCGACCCCGCCTCGATCCTCCCT
TTATCCAGCCCTCACTCCTTCTCTAGGCGCCGGAATTGAAGATCTGGGGGATCGATCCTCTAGAGTCCGT
TACATAACTTACGGTAAATGGCCCGCCTGGCTGACCGCCCAACGACCCCCGCCCATTGACGTCAATAATG
ACGTATGTTCCCATAGTAACGCCAATAGGGACTTTCCATTGACGTCAATGGGTGGAGTATTTACGGTAAA
CTGCCCACTTGGCAGTACATCAAGTGTATCATATGCCAAGTACGCCCCCTATTGACGTCAATGACGGTAA
ATGGCCCGCCTGGCATTATGCCCAGTACATGACCTTATGGGACTTTCCTACTTGGCAGTACATCTACGTA
TTAGTCATCGCTATTACCATGGTGATGCGGTTTTGGCAGTACATCAATGGGCGTGGATAGCGGTTTGACT
CACGGGGATTTCCAAGTCTCCACCCCATTGACGTCAATGGGAGTTTGTTTTGGCACCAAAATCAACGGGA
CTTTCCAAAATGTCGTAACAACTCCGCCCCATTGACGCAAATGGGCGGTAGGCGTGTACGGTGGGAGGTC
TATATAAGCAGAGCTCGTTTAGTGAACCGTCAGATCGCCTGGAGACGCCATCCACGCTGTTTTGACCTCC
ATAGAAGACACCGGGACCGATCCAGCCTCCGCGGCCGGGAACGGTGCATTGGAACGGACCTGCAGGAATT
GATCCGCGGCCGCACCGGTAGGCCTCGTACGCTTAATTAACGGCCACCATGGGCTCCCTGCTGTTCCGAG
TAACCATCAACGGCGGCGGTGGAGGCTCCGGGGGAGGCGGGTCTGGCGGAGGGGGAAGTGGCGGTGGTGG
CTCTGAAGTTAGCGCTCTGGAAAAAGAAGTGTCTGCACTCGAGAAAGAAGTAAGTGCCCTTGAGAAGGAG
GTGTCCGCACTCGAGAAGGAGGTCAGCGCCCTGGAAAAGGAAAAGGTGAGTGGGTGGCGACTTTTCAAAA
AAATCTCCGGATCCTCAGGAGATGAGGTGGCCGGTGGAAGCAAGGTGTCCGCCCTGAAGGAAAAAGTAAG
CGCACTGAAAGAAAAGGTGAGCGCGCTGAAGGAGAAAGTGAGCGCCCTGAAAGAGAAAGTCTCTGCCCTT
AAGGAGGAATTCGAGGGCAGAGGAAGTCTGCTAACATGCGGTGACGTCGAGGAGAATCCTGGCCCAAAGC
TTGCCACCATGGTTTTCACATTGGAAGACTTCGTGGGTGACTGGGAGCAGACTGCCGCGTACAACTTGGA
TCAAGTTCTGGAGCAAGGTGGAGTAAGCTCCCTCCTGCAAAACCTTGCGGTAAGCGTTACTCCCATCCAA
AGGATCGTAAGGTCCGGGGAAAATGCTCTCAAAATAGATATACACGTTATCATACCTTACGAAGGGCTGT
CTGCCGATCAGATGGCTCAAATAGAAGAAGTTTTCAAAGTAGTCTACCCCGTGGACGATCATCATTTTAA
GGTGATTCTCCCTTATGGGACCCTCGTTATCGACGGGGTTACACCTAATATGCTCAATTACTTCGGAAGG
CCATATGAAGGAATAGCTGTTTTCGATGGTAAAAAGATTACGGTCACCGGCACTCTCTGGAATGGGAATA
AGATAATAGATGAGAGACTGATAACGCCAGACGGCGGAGATGAGGTGGCCGGTGGAAGCCAATTGGGAGG
CAGCGAAGTGGCTTGCAAGAACTGGTTCAGTAGCTTAAGCCACTTTGTGATCCACCTTAATTCTCACGGC
TTTCCGCCTGAGGTTGAAGAGCAAGCCGCCGGTACATTGCCTATGTCCTGCGCACAAGAAAGCGGTATGG
ACCGGCACCCAGCCGCTTGTGCTTCAGCTCGCATCAACGTCGGCGGCCGCTCTAGAGCAACCAATTTCAG
CCTTCTTAAACAGGCTGGAGATGTGGAAGAGAATCCTGGACCAGAATTGATGGAAGATGCCAAAAACATT
AAGAAGGGCCCAGCGCCATTCTACCCACTCGAAGACGGGACCGCCGGCGAGCAGCTGCACAAAGCCATGA
AGCGCTACGCCCTGGTGCCCGGCACCATCGCCTTTACCGACGCACATATCGAGGTGGACATTACCTACGC
CGAGTACTTCGAGATGAGCGTTCGGCTGGCAGAAGCTATGAAGCGCTATGGGCTGAATACAAACCATCGG
ATCGTGGTGTGCAGCGAGAATAGCTTGCAGTTCTTCATGCCCGTGTTGGGTGCCCTGTTCATCGGTGTGG
CTGTGGCCCCAGCTAACGACATCTACAACGAGCGCGAGCTGCTGAACAGCATGGGCATCAGCCAGCCCAC
CGTCGTATTCGTGAGCAAGAAAGGGCTGCAAAAGATCCTCAACGTGCAAAAGAAGCTACCGATCATACAA
AAGATCATCATCATGGATAGCAAGACCGACTACCAGGGCTTCCAAAGCATGTACACCTTCGTGACTTCCC
ATTTGCCACCCGGCTTCAACGAGTACGACTTCGTGCCCGAGAGCTTCGACCGGGACAAAACCATCGCCCT
GATCATGAACAGTAGTGGCAGTACCGGATTGCCCAAGGGCGTAGCCCTACCGCACCGCACCGCTTGTGTC
CGATTCAGTCATGCCCGCGACCCCATCTTCGGCAACCAGATCATCCCCGACACCGCTATCCTCAGCGTGG
TGCCATTTCACCACGGCTTCGGCATGTTCACCACGCTGGGCTACTTGATCTGCGGCTTTCGGGTCGTGCT
CATGTACCGCTTCGAGGAGGAGCTATTCTTGCGCAGCTTGCAAGACTATAAGATTCAATCTGCCCTGCTG
GTGCCCACACTATTTAGCTTCTTCGCTAAGAGCACTCTCATCGACAAGTACGACCTAAGCAACTTGCACG
AGATCGCCAGCGGCGGGGCGCCGCTCAGCAAGGAGGTAGGTGAGGCCGTGGCCAAACGCTTCCACCTACC
AGGCATCCGCCAGGGCTACGGCCTGACAGAAACAACCAGCGCCATTCTGATCACCCCCGAAGGGGACGAC
AAGCCTGGCGCAGTAGGCAAGGTGGTGCCCTTCTTCGAGGCTAAGGTGGTGGACTTGGACACCGGTAAGA
CACTGGGTGTGAACCAGCGCGGCGAGCTGTGCGTCCGTGGCCCCATGATCATGAGCGGCTACGTTAACAA
CCCCGAGGCTACAAACGCTCTCATCGACAAGGACGGCTGGCTGCACAGCGGCGACATCGCCTACTGGGAC
GAGGACGAGCACTTCTTCATCGTGGACCGGCTGAAGAGCCTGATCAAATACAAGGGCTACCAGGTAGCCC
CAGCCGAACTGGAGAGCATCCTGCTGCAACACCCCAACATCTTCGACGCCGGGGTCGCCGGCCTGCCCGA
CGACGATGCCGGCGAGCTGCCCGCCGCAGTCGTCGTGCTGGAACACGGTAAAACCATGACCGAGAAGGAG
ATCGTGGACTATGTGGCCAGCCAGGTTACAACCGCCAAGAAGCTGCGCGGTGGTGTTGTGTTCGTGGACG
AGGTGCCTAAAGGACTGACCGGCAAGTTGGACGCCCGCAAGATCCGCGAGATTCTCATTAAGGCCAAGAA
GGGCGGCAAGATCGCCGTGTAACCGCCCCCCCCCCTCCCCCCCCCCTAACGTTACTGGCCGAAGCCGCTT
GGAATAAGGCCGGTGTGCGTTTGTCTATATGTTATTTTCCACCATATTGCCGTCTTTTGGCAATGTGAGG
GCCCGGAAACCTGGCCCTGTCTTCTTGACGAGCATTCCTAGGGGTCTTTCCCCTCTCGCCAAAGGAATGC
AAGGTCTGTTGAATGTCGTGAAGGAAGCAGTTCCTCTGGAAGCTTCTTGAAGACAAACAACGTCTGTAGC
GACCCTTTGCAGGCAGCGGAACCCCCCACCTGGCGACAGGTGCCTCTGCGGCCAAAAGCCACGTGTATAA
GATACACCTGCAAAGGCGGCACAACCCCAGTGCCACGTTGTGAGTTGGATAGTTGTGGAAAGAGTCAAAT
GGCTCTCCTCAAGCGTATTCAACAAGGGGCTGAAGGATGCCCAGAAGGTACCCCATTGTATGGGATCTGA
TCTGGGGCCTCGGTGCACATGCTTTACATGTGTTTAGTCGAGGTTAAAAAAACGTCTAGGCCCCCCGAAC
CACGGGGACGTGGTTTTCCTTTGAAAAACACGATGATAAGCTTGCCACAAGGAGACGACCTTCCATGACC
GAGTACAAGCCCACGGTGCGCCTCGCCACCCGCGACGACGTCCCCAGGGCCGTACGCACCCTCGCCGCCG
CGTTCGCCGACTACCCCGCCACGCGCCACACCGTCGATCCGGACCGCCACATCGAGCGGGTCACCGAGCT
GCAAGAACTCTTCCTCACGCGCGTCGGGCTCGACATCGGCAAGGTGTGGGTCGCGGACGACGGCGCCGCG
GTGGCGGTCTGGACCACGCCGGAGAGCGTCGAAGCGGGGGCGGTGTTCGCCGAGATCGGCCCGCGCATGG
CCGAGTTGAGCGGTTCCCGGCTGGCCGCGCAGCAACAGATGGAAGGCCTCCTGGCGCCGCACCGGCCCAA
GGAGCCCGCGTGGTTCCTGGCCACCGTCGGAGTCTCGCCCGACCACCAGGGCAAGGGTCTGGGCAGCGCC
GTCGTGCTCCCCGGAGTGGAGGCGGCCGAGCGCGCCGGGGTGCCCGCCTTCCTGGAGACCTCCGCGCCCC
GCAACCTCCCCTTCTACGAGCGGCTCGGCTTCACCGTCACCGCCGACGTCGAGGTGCCCGAAGGACCGCG
CACCTGGTGCATGACCCGCAAGCCCGGTGCCTGATGCTTGCAGGCATCTCATGAGTGTGTCTTCCCGTTT
TCCGCCTGAGGTCACTGCGTGGATGGAGCGCTGGCGCCTGCTGCGCGACGGCGAGCTGCTCACCACCCAC
TCGAGGGCTGCAGCGCTGCAGAGGCCGAGTGCAGAACTGCTCCAAAGGGACCTCAAGGCTTTCCGAGGGA
CACTAGGCTGACTCCATCGAGCCAGTGTAGAGATAAGCTTATCGATTAGTCCAATTTGTTAAAGACAGGA
TATCAGTGGTCCAGGCTCTAGTTTTGACTCAACAATATCACCAGCTGAAGCCTATAGAGTACGAGCCATA
GATAAAATAAAAGATTTTATTTAGTCTCCAGAAAAAGGGGGGAATGAAAGACCCCACCTGTAGGTTTGGC
AAGCTAGCTTAAGTAACGCCATTTTGCAAGGCATGGAAAAATACATAACTGAGAATAGAGAAGTTCAGAT
CAAGGTCAGGAACAGATGGAACAGGGTCGACCCTAGAGAACCATCAGATGTTTCCAGGGTGCCCCAAGGA
CCTGAAATGACCCTGTGCCTTATTTGAACTAACCAATCAGTTCGCTTCTCGCTTCTGTTCGCGCGCTTCT
GCTCCCCGAGCTCAATAAAAGAGCCCACAACCCCTCACTCGGGGCGCCAGTCCTCCGATTGACTGAGTCG
CCCGGGTACCCGTGTATCCAATAAACCCTCTTGCAGTTGCATCCGACTTGTGGTCTCGCTGTTCCTTGGG
AGGGTCTCCTCTGAGTGATTGACTACCCGTCAGCGGGGGTCTTTCATTTGGGGGCTCGTCCGGGATCGGG
AGACCCCTGCCCAGGGACCACCGACCCACCACCGGGAGGTAAGCTGGCTGCCTCGCGCGTTTCGGTGATG
ACGGTGAAAACCTCTGACACATGCAGCTCCCGGAGACGGTCACAGCTTGTCTGTAAGCGGATGCCGGGAG
CAGACAAGCCCGTCAGGGCGCGTCAGCGGGTGTTGGCGGGTGTCGGGGCGCAGCCATGACCCAGTCACGT
AGCGATAGCGGAGTGTAGATCCGGCTGTGGAATGTGTGTCAGTTAGGGTGTGGAAAGTCCCCAGGCTCCC
CAGCAGGCAGAAGTATGCAAAGCATGCATCTCAATTAGTCAGCAACCAGGTGTGGAAAGTCCCCAGGCTC
CCCAGCAGGCAGAAGTATGCAAAGCATGCATCTCAATTAGTCAGCAACCATAGTCCCGCCCCTAACTCCG
CCCATCCCGCCCCTAACTCCGCCCAGTTCCGCCCATTCTCCGCCCCATGGCTGACTAATTTTTTTTATTT
ATGCAGAGGCCGAGGCCGCCTCGGCCTCTGAGCTATTCCAGAAGTAGTGAGGAGGCTTTTTTGGAGGCCT
AGGCTTTTGCAAAAAGCTTACTGGCTTAACTATGCGGCATCAGAGCAGATTGTACTGAGAGTGCACCATA
TGCGGTGTGAAATACCGCACAGATGCGTAAGGAGAAAATACCGCATCAGGCGCTCTTCCGCTTCCTCGCT
CACTGACTCGCTGCGCTCGGTCGTTCGGCTGCGGCGAGCGGTATCAGCTCACTCAAAGGCGGTAATACGG
TTATCCACAGAATCAGGGGATAACGCAGGAAAGAACATGTGAGCAAAAGGCCAGCAAAAGGCCAGGAACC
GTAAAAAGGCCGCGTTGCTGGCGTTTTTCCATAGGCTCCGCCCCCCTGACGAGCATCACAAAAATCGACG
CTCAAGTCAGAGGTGGCGAAACCCGACAGGACTATAAAGATACCAGGCGTTTCCCCCTGGAAGCTCCCTC
GTGCGCTCTCCTGTTCCGACCCTGCCGCTTACCGGATACCTGTCCGCCTTTCTCCCTTCGGGAAGCGTGG
CGCTTTCTCATAGCTCACGCTGTAGGTATCTCAGTTCGGTGTAGGTCGTTCGCTCCAAGCTGGGCTGTGT
GCACGAACCCCCCGTTCAGCCCGACCGCTGCGCCTTATCCGGTAACTATCGTCTTGAGTCCAACCCGGTA
AGACACGACTTATCGCCACTGGCAGCAGCCACTGGTAACAGGATTAGCAGAGCGAGGTATGTAGGCGGTG
CTACAGAGTTCTTGAAGTGGTGGCCTAACTACGGCTACACTAGAAGGACAGTATTTGGTATCTGCGCTCT
GCTGAAGCCAGTTACCTTCGGAAAAAGAGTTGGTAGCTCTTGATCCGGCAAACAAACCACCGCTGGTAGC
GGTGGTTTTTTTGTTTGCAAGCAGCAGATTACGCGCAGAAAAAAAGGATCTCAAGAAGATCCTTTGATCT
TTTCTACGGGGTCTGACGCTCAGTGGAACGAAAACTCACGTTAAGGGATTTTGGTCATGAGATTATCAAA
AAGGATCTTCACCTAGATCCTTTTAAATTAAAAATGAAGTTTTAAATCAATCTAAAGTATATATGAGTAA
ACTTGGTCTGACAGTTACCAATGCTTAATCAGTGAGGCACCTATCTCAGCGATCTGTCTATTTCGTTCAT
CCATAGTTGCCTGACTCCCCGTCGTGTAGATAACTACGATACGGGAGGGCTTACCATCTGGCCCCAGTGC
TGCAATGATACCGCGAGACCCACGCTCACCGGCTCCAGATTTATCAGCAATAAACCAGCCAGCCGGAAGG
GCCGAGCGCAGAAGTGGTCCTGCAACTTTATCCGCCTCCATCCAGTCTATTAATTGTTGCCGGGAAGCTA
GAGTAAGTAGTTCGCCAGTTAATAGTTTGCGCAACGTTGTTGCCATTGCTGCAGGCATCGTGGTGTCACG
CTCGTCGTTTGGTATGGCTTCATTCAGCTCCGGTTCCCAACGATCAAGGCGAGTTACATGATCCCCCATG
TTGTGCAAAAAAGCGGTTAGCTCCTTCGGTCCTCCGATCGTTGTCAGAAGTAAGTTGGCCGCAGTGTTAT
CACTCATGGTTATGGCAGCACTGCATAATTCTCTTACTGTCATGCCATCCGTAAGATGCTTTTCTGTGAC
TGGTGAGTACTCAACCAAGTCATTCTGAGAATAGTGTATGCGGCGACCGAGTTGCTCTTGCCCGGCGTCA
ACACGGGATAATACCGCGCCACATAGCAGAACTTTAAAAGTGCTCATCATTGGAAAACGTTCTTCGGGGC
GAAAACTCTCAAGGATCTTACCGCTGTTGAGATCCAGTTCGATGTAACCCACTCGTGCACCCAACTGATC
TTCAGCATCTTTTACTTTCACCAGCGTTTCTGGGTGAGCAAAAACAGGAAGGCAAAATGCCGCAAAAAAG
GGAATAAGGGCGACACGGAAATGTTGAATACTCATACTCTTCCTTTTTCAATATTATTGAAGCATTTATC
AGGGTTATTGTCTCATGAGCGGATACATATTTGAATGTATTTAGAAAAATAAACAAATAGGGGTTCCGCG
CACATTTCCCCGAAAAGTGCCACCTGACGTCTAAGAAACCATTATTATCATGACATTAACCTATAAAAAT
AGGCGTATCACGAGGCCCTTTCGTCTTCAAGAATTAGCTTGGC
